Addgene plasmid #146467: pAc5.1B-HA-DmHPat-dsRNAres_H
Purpose: Insect Expression of DmHPat-dsRNAres
Depositing lab: Elisa Izaurralde. Depositing organization: Max Planck Institute for Developmental Biology. Publication: HPat provides a link between deadenylation and decapping in metazoa. Haas G, Braun JE, Igreja C, Tritschler F, Nishihara T, Izaurralde E. J Cell Biol. 2010 Apr 19. 189(2):289-302. 10.1083/jcb.200910141 PubMed 20404111.
Backbone
  Vector backbone: Unknown
  Vector type: Insect Expression
Growth in bacteria
  Bacterial resistance: Ampicillin, 100 μg/mL
  Growth temperature: 37°C
  Growth strain: DH5alpha
  Copy number: Low Copy
Gene/Insert
  Gene/Insert name: DmHPat-dsRNAres
  Species: D. melanogaster (fly)
  Mutation: two silent mutation compared to the sequence given by NCBI: NM_142335.2
  Entrez Gene: Patr-1 (a.k.a. anon-WO0118547.282, BcDNA:LD27979, CG5208, Dmel\CG5208, HPat, LD27979)
  Cloning method: Unknown
Terms and licenses: Academic/Nonprofit Terms; Industry Terms: Not Available to Industry
Depositor comments: Plasmids from this collection were made available to the research community and donated after the lab closed. Please note that the sequence provided by the depositing laboratory may be theoretical/predicted or based on Sanger sequencing results. There may be discrepancies between sequencing results obtained by Addgene and the depositor sequence. If an Addgene verified sequence is not available, please contact before placing your order to request that our lab fully sequence the plasmid.
How to cite: pAc5.1B-HA-DmHPat-dsRNAres_H was a gift from Elisa Izaurralde (Addgene plasmid # 146467 ; http://n2t.net/addgene:146467 ; RRID:Addgene_146467)
