[The description below was written by a language model from this plasmid's Addgene catalogue record and pLannotate feature annotations shown in this document.]
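Description:
pAc5.1B-HA-DmHPat-dsRNAres_H is an 8.3 kb insect-cell expression plasmid for producing an HA-tagged, RNAi-resistant version of the Drosophila melanogaster decapping activator HPat (Patr-1, CG5208). The catalogue lists the backbone as unknown, but the name and the annotated elements point to a pAc5.1-type vector. It is propagated in E. coli through a ColE1/pMB1-family origin and selected with ampicillin via the β-lactamase gene and its own promoter. The record lists it as low copy, although the annotation tool describes the origin as a high-copy type. Short fragments annotated as tetracycline-resistance and SV40 large T antigen sequence appear to be non-functional backbone remnants.

Expression is driven by the constitutive Drosophila actin 5C promoter, which is followed by a 27 nt match to the HA epitope, consistent with a single N-terminal HA tag rather than a triple one. The roughly 3 kb unannotated stretch downstream presumably holds the HPat open reading frame, although the feature table does not annotate it. A V5 epitope sequence and an SV40 polyadenylation signal lie after the insert. The record does not say whether the V5 tag is in frame with the insert or excluded by a stop codon. The poly(A) signal is called on the minus strand, which may be an annotation quirk.

The "dsRNAres" label indicates a coding sequence altered so that it escapes a dsRNA directed against the endogenous transcript. The record mentions only two silent mutations relative to the NCBI reference and does not detail the resistance changes. Such a construct is typically used in complementation experiments in cultured Drosophila cells, where endogenous HPat is depleted by RNAi and the tagged protein is re-expressed. This fits the associated study linking deadenylation and decapping. The depositor sequence may be theoretical rather than fully verified.
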