Features (pLannotate 1.2.2; 9 found; start..end, strand, type, name):
     56..2568    +  promoter       Ac5 promoter: Drosophila melanogaster actin 5C promoter
   2594..2620    +  CDS            3xHA (fragment): three tandem HA epitope tags
   5591..5632    +  CDS            V5 tag: epitope tag from simian virus 5
   5732..5866    -  polyA_signal   SV40 poly(A) signal: SV40 polyadenylation signal
   5889..5973    -  CDS            large T antigen (fragment): large T antigen from SV40 (simian virus 40)
   5974..6444    +  CDS            TcR (fragment): tetracycline efflux protein; tet; confers resistance to tetracycline
   6488..7076    -  rep_origin     ori: high-copy-number ColE1/pMB1/pBR322/pUC origin of replication
   7247..8107    -  CDS            AmpR: β-lactamase; bla; confers resistance to ampicillin, carbenicillin, and related antibiotics
   8108..8212    -  promoter       AmpR promoter: bla
>Addgene plasmid #146467 | pAc5.1B-HA-DmHPat-dsRNAres_H | depositor full sequence | sequence record 288912 | Full Sequence
CTTCAAGGAATTAATTCTATATTCTAAAAACACAAATGATACTTCTAAAAAAAATCATGAATGGCATCAA
CTCTGAATCAAATCTTTGCAGATGCACCTACTTCTCATTTCCACTGTCACATCATTTTTCCAGATCTCGC
TGCCTGTTATGTGGCCCACAAACCAAGACACGTTTTATGGCCATTAAAGCTGGCTGATCGTCGCCAAACA
CCAAATACATATCAATATGTACATTCGAGAAAGAAGCGATCAAAGAAGCGTCTTCGGGCGAGTAGGAGAA
TGCGGAGGAGAAGGAGAACGAGCTGATCTAGTATCTCTCCACAATCCAATGCCAACTGACCAACTGGCCA
TATTCGGAGCAATTTGAAGCCAATTTCCATCGCCTGGCGATCGCTCCATTCTTGGCTATATGTTTTTCAC
CGTTCCCGGGGCCATTTTCAAAGACTCGTCGGTAAGATAAGATTGTGTCACTCGCTGTCTCTCTTCATTT
GTCGAAGAATGCTGAGGAATTTCGCGATGACGTCGGCGAGTATTTTGAAGAATGAGAATAATTTGTATTT
ATACGAAAATCAGTTAGTGGAATTTTCTACAAAAACATGTTATCTATAGATAATTTTGTTGCAAAATATG
TTGACTATGACAAAGATTGTATGTATATACCTTTAATGTATTCTCATTTTCTTATGTATTTATAATGGCA
ATGATGATACTGATGATATTTTAAGATGATGCCAGACCACAGGCTGATTTCTGCGTCTTTTGCCGAACGC
AGTGCATGTGCGGTTGTTGTTTTTTGGAATAGTTTCAATTTTCGGACTGTCCGCTTTGATTTCAGTTTCT
TGGCTTATTCAAAAAGCAAAGTAAAGCCAAAAAAGCGAGATGGCAATACCAAATGCGGCAAAACGGTAGT
GGAAGGAAAGGGGTGCGGGGCAGCGGAAGGAAGGGTGGGGCGGGGCGTGGCGGGGTCTGTGGCTGGGCGC
GACGTCACCGACGTTGGAGCCACTCCTTTGACCATGTGTGCGTGTGTGTATTATTCGTGTCTCGCCACTC
GCCGGTTGTTTTTTTCTTTTTATCTCGCTCTCTCTAGCGCCATCTCGTACGCATGCTCAACGCACCGCAT
GTTGCCGTGTCCTTTATGCGTCATTTTGGCTCGAAATAGGCAATTATTTAAACAAAGATTAGTCAACGAA
AACGCTAAAATAAATAAGTCTACAATATGGTTACTTATTGCCATGTGTGTGCAGCCAACGATAGCAACAA
AAGCAACAACACAGTGGCTTTCCCTCTTTCACTTTTTGTTTGCAAGCGCGTGCGAGCAAGACGGCACGAC
CGGCAAACGCAATTACGCTGACAAAGAGCAGACGAAGTTTTGGCCGAAAAACATCAAGGCGCCTGATACG
AATGCATTTGCAATAACAATTGCGATATTTAATATTGTTTATGAAGCTGTTTGACTTCAAAACACACAAA
AAAAAAAATAAAACAAATTATTTGAAAGAGAATTAGGAATCGGACAGCTTATCGTTACGGGCTAACAGCA
CACCGAGACGAAATAGCTTACCTGACGTCACAGCCTCTGGAAGAACTGCCGCCAAGCAGAGAGAGAGAGA
AAAAGAGGGAGAGCAGCTTAGACCGCATGTGCTTGTGTGTGAGGCGTCTCTCTCTTCGTCTCCTGTTTGC
GCAAACGCATAGACTGCACTGAGAAAATCGATTACCTATTTTTTATGAATGAATATTTGCACTATTACTA
TTCAAAACTATTAAGATAGCAATCACATTCAATAGCCAAATACTATACCACCTGAGCGATGCAACGAAAT
GATCAATTTGAGCAAAAATGCTGCATATTTAGGACGGCATCATTATAGAAATGCTTCTTGCTGTGTACTT
TTCTCTCGTCTGGCAGCTGTTTCGCCGTTATTGTTAAAACCGGCTTAAGTTAGGTGTGTTTTCTACGACT
AGTGATGCCCCTACTAGAAGATGTGTGTTGCACAAATGTCCCTGAATAACCAATTTGAAGTGCAGATAGC
AGTAAACGTAAGCTAATATGAATATTATTTAACTGTAATGTTTTAATATCGCTGGACATTACTAATAAAC
CCACTATAAACACATGTACATATGTATGTTTTGGCATACAATGAGTAGTTGGGGAAAAAATGTGTAAAAG
CACCGTGACCATCACAGCATAAAGATAACCAGCTGAAGTATCGAATATGAGTAACCCCCAAATTGAATCA
CATGCCGCAACTGATAGGACCCATGGAAGTACACTCTTCATGGCGATATACAAGACACACACAAGCACGA
ACACCCAGTTGCGGAGGAAATTCTCCGTAAATGAAAACCCAATCGGCGAACAATTCATACCCATATATGG
TAAAAGTTTTGAACGCGACTTGAGAGCGGAGAGCATTGCGGCTGATAAGGTTTTAGCGCTAAGCGGGCTT
TATAAAACGGGCTGCGGGACCAGTTTTCATATCACTACCGTTTGAGTTCTTGTGCTGTGTGGATACTCCT
CCCGACACAAAGCCGCTCCATCAGCCAGCAGTCGTCTAATCCAGAGACCCCGGATCGGGGTACCAACATG
GCTTACCCATACGATGTTCCAGATTACGCTCCTCCAAGCTTGAATTCTGCAGATATCATGGATGACTCGT
TTTTCGGCTTTGACACGAATCTACCGGACGAAGATGGTGGCGATGGACGCATCGTCGAGGCGGAATACGA
TGCCCTCAATGACGAAACCTTTGGATCCGCTATAAATGGCGACTGGGAGGAAGCCCATGAGACGATGGTA
CGCCTGGGCGGGAATGGCGAAAGGGTGCGGAAGCGACCCGCGGAATCTAGTGGAAATACGGATTTTGCCG
ATCAGGGAAATGGTGCCTTCCTGCGACACGCTAATCCGCTATCATCGGCGCCCTCTTCAAGCGGCTCCAC
TCCGGCCCCTTTGAATGCCCCCTTCCGACAGTCTCGTCACATAGGGGACTCGGACTTGGAGCTAAACATT
TCCTCCATGAAGTTGGACGACATGGACCTGTCCTCTTTCACCACTGATAGCGAAGCCGGTGGGCTGAGCA
ACCGCATTAAGCTGGACTCCGGGGTCTGGGGATCACAGCCGTTCCCCAACAACCAACATTTGTTCCGCGA
GCCTATGCGCAGCGCCTTCAAGCCACAGCAGCAGCAACATCAGCAGCACCAACCACAACAAATGAAGCCA
CCGCAGGAAGCGAATGCCAACTTTGCACTGAATCCACAGCCTTTTCCAAAAATTACAACTCTCGAGGATA
TAGAGCGCAATATGATCATTCAGCAGGCCATTCCGAAACAACAGCAGCAGAGCCAGCAACAGGCGGAACG
CAAAATGTTTGATGATTTTAGTCTGGGTAACAGGCAGCAGGTGCCTACACCAACCATGTTGCAGCAACAG
ATGTTGCAGCAGCAGCATCATCAGAAACAACAGTCGCAGCAGCAGCCGCCACAACAAGCGCAGCACAAGG
TACCCCCTGGCTTCTTGGGCACGCCGCACACCTCTCCACCGAGGCCAAATTTGGGTTTCCCCGGACCCGA
GCTACTGCCCACGCCATCGTCGCAGCAACAACTAAACGGTATTGGTGGCAACCGAGTGCCGCCCGGATTT
ATTTACCCGCAAGGTCTGCCCGGGAATATTCCGCAATTGCCCCAGCATCCTCTAATGCAGCAGCACATGC
CGCACAACTTTCCACTGCCCGGCGGCAACCAGCGACCTCTACCCAATCCACAAGCTCTGCCCACGGCCCT
GAACAATTTCGCGATGCATCCAAGCTTCAATGCGATGCGCGCCGCTGGAATCCATCCAGGGGCTTTTATG
CAACCTCCCCATCCGCACCAGATGCTGCCACCGCGAATGCCGCCGCACCCGCTGCAAGCTGCCACAAGTC
TATTAGGCCAGCAGCCACCGAATTCCATGTATAACATGTTCAACATGCGACTAGTGCAAGAGATCCAGCA
AAACCATCCGCTGCTTCAACAGGCTGCTGTTGTACGCCAAATGCAACAGAGCAGAGCAGGATCCGTGGCC
AGCGATCGTCAGAGATCGCAGGCGCAACAGCAGCAACAAGGACGACGTCCAGATGGTACAGGAAATTACC
CGCTGGAAGAGTACGATGAATATGCCAACCTAATGAGCACGCGCGACAAGCACTGGCTAATCGGAATCCA
GCTTTCGCAGCTGAATACGGACACGCCGTATATCGACGACTATTACTACACGGTGTTCAGGGAGCGCAAG
GCCCAACAGAACGGGCAAATGCGCAACAGTCAGGCGCACAAGGACAACCAGTTGAATCATCCGCTTACTC
AGCCACGCGGCCATGCGCAGCTTATTCTCGTACAGTTGGGCAACAAGAATGGTACTCGCAATGGACACGG
ACGTGAGCGACGCAACTCGGAGAACACCAACAGCACGTCAGGCAACACGAACAATGGATCAGGTGGTAAC
AACAACAACCTGACAGGCTATATATTCTCACCACTGAAGTTCGAGAACTCACTGGGAAAGCTACAGTACG
GAAGTGTGACAGCTCCGCGAAAAATTATCGATGCTGACATTATGAGTGGTGAATCAAATGCCGCTGCTGA
AGCCAACGCAACTTCTTCATCAAAAAGCTCGACTCCGCTGCCCACCTCCGCGAGCCATGATGTAAATCCC
AGTAGCATGCGGAAGTCGCGACACATTTTGCTTCTGATTGAAACACTGTATCGCTATCTGCTGAAGTTGG
AGGATTTGGAAAGCCCAGAAGTGATGGCCACCATTGAGCTGAAAAAGAAAAAGGAAGCCGAACGGATCGC
AGCCCTTGAGCAGCTGGAAATGGCCAATAAAACGCCCGAAGAACGGGCAGCAGAGGCGGCTAACCCACAG
ACTATGAACCCACAGCTCAAAAATAAATTTAATTACGAAGTTGAAACTAAGGCAGCACTTGTAAACAAGC
TAAAAGCGGGACTTGCTTTTGATAAAGTGATTGCTATGATGAACGTCAGAAAAGGTAAAATTCTGATCCG
CCGTATTATGCCGTTCATAGCCGACCAGTCGATACGATGGGTGGTCTGGTCCGGAGTTTTTTGCAGTCTC
CAGACTGTTGTCAAGAAAGATAAAGATGATGTCGAGGGAGTTCTTTATGCACTGTATCCGGAATTCAAGA
AGCATGTGAATAAGGCAACATTTGAGTTACTCGTCTCGATATCTTCAGCAATCACTCTTAACGATAAAAA
GCTGGCAGGCATCTTCTGTTCCCGATTCGGCATTCTGAGCCTTGTGGCTCTTATTCTGAGGGCTGAAGAG
ATTTATGTTAGCCGCACCGATGCCACGCTGTCGGAAGAAAATCGCCAGAAATGGAGGGAGTTCCTTGCCC
AAGTGGCCAGCTGTTTAAACCGGACCATACAGAATCAAACTATTAGCGCCGCTATCGAAAGCGACGCCAT
CCAACCCTTGATGGATCATTTCGAGCGCTTCAAGGACTTGAAGCTTGACGCCTTACTAGCCCTAATTACG
GAGGCTCGCCACCAGATCGACTAGGGCGGCCGCTCGAGTCTAGAGGGCCCGCGGTTCGAAGGTAAGCCTA
TCCCTAACCCTCTCCTCGGTCTCGATTCTACGCGTACCGGTCATCATCACCATCACCATTGAGTTTAAAC
CCGCTGATCAGCCTCGACTGTGCCTTCTAAGGCCTGAGCTCGCTGATCAGCCTCGATCGAGGATCCAGAC
ATGATAAGATACATTGATGAGTTTGGACAAACCACAACTAGAATGCAGTGAAAAAAATGCTTTATTTGTG
AAATTTGTGATGCTATTGCTTTATTTGTAACCATTATAAGCTGCAATAAACAAGTTAACAACAACAATTG
CATTCATTTTATGTTTCAGGTTCAGGGGGAGGTGTGGGAGGTTTTTTAAAGCAAGTAAAACCTCTACAAA
TGTGGTATGGCTGATTATGATCAGTCGACCGATGCCCTTGAGAGCCTTCAACCCAGTCAGCTCCTTCCGG
TGGGCGCGGGGCATGACTATCGTCGCCGCACTTATGACTGTCTTCTTTATCATGCAACTCGTAGGACAGG
TGCCGGCAGCGCTCTGGGTCATTTTCGGCGAGGACCGCTTTCGCTGGAGCGCGACGATGATCGGCCTGTC
GCTTGCGGTATTCGGAATCTTGCACGCCCTCGCTCAAGCCTTCGTCACTGGTCCCGCCACCAAACGTTTC
GGCGAGAAGCAGGCCATTATCGCCGGCATGGCGGCCGACGCGCTGGGCTACGTCTTGCTGGCGTTCGCGA
CGCGAGGCTGGATGGCCTTCCCCATTATGATTCTTCTCGCTTCCGGCGGCATCGGGATGCCCGCGTTGCA
GGCCATGCTGTCCAGGCAGGTAGATGACGACCATCAGGGACAGCTTCAAGGATCGCTCGCGGCTCTTACC
AGCCAGCAAAAGGCCAGGAACCGTAAAAAGGCCGCGTTGCTGGCGTTTTTCCATAGGCTCCGCCCCCCTG
ACGAGCATCACAAAAATCGACGCTCAAGTCAGAGGTGGCGAAACCCGACAGGACTATAAAGATACCAGGC
GTTTCCCCCTGGAAGCTCCCTCGTGCGCTCTCCTGTTCCGACCCTGCCGCTTACCGGATACCTGTCCGCC
TTTCTCCCTTCGGGAAGCGTGGCGCTTTCTCAATGCTCACGCTGTAGGTATCTCAGTTCGGTGTAGGTCG
TTCGCTCCAAGCTGGGCTGTGTGCACGAACCCCCCGTTCAGCCCGACCGCTGCGCCTTATCCGGTAACTA
TCGTCTTGAGTCCAACCCGGTAAGACACGACTTATCGCCACTGGCAGCAGCCACTGGTAACAGGATTAGC
AGAGCGAGGTATGTAGGCGGTGCTACAGAGTTCTTGAAGTGGTGGCCTAACTACGGCTACACTAGAAGGA
CAGTATTTGGTATCTGCGCTCTGCTGAAGCCAGTTACCTTCGGAAAAAGAGTTGGTAGCTCTTGATCCGG
CAAACAAACCACCGCTGGTAGCGGTGGTTTTTTTGTTTGCAAGCAGCAGATTACGCGCAGAAAAAAAGGA
TCTCAAGAAGATCCTTTGATCTTTTCTACGGGGTCTGACGCTCAGTGGAACGAAAACTCACGTTAAGGGA
TTTTGGTCATGAGATTATCAAAAAGGATCTTCACCTAGATCCTTTTAAATTAAAAATGAAGTTTTAAATC
AATCTAAAGTATATATGAGTAAACTTGGTCTGACAGTTACCAATGCTTAATCAGTGAGGCACCTATCTCA
GCGATCTGTCTATTTCGTTCATCCATAGTTGCCTGACTCCCCGTCGTGTAGATAACTACGATACGGGAGG
GCTTACCATCTGGCCCCAGTGCTGCAATGATACCGCGAGACCCACGCTCACCGGCTCCAGATTTATCAGC
AATAAACCAGCCAGCCGGAAGGGCCGAGCGCAGAAGTGGTCCTGCAACTTTATCCGCCTCCATCCAGTCT
ATTAATTGTTGCCGGGAAGCTAGAGTAAGTAGTTCGCCAGTTAATAGTTTGCGCAACGTTGTTGCCATTG
CTGCAGGCATCGTGGTGTCACGCTCGTCGTTTGGTATGGCTTCATTCAGCTCCGGTTCCCAACGATCAAG
GCGAGTTACATGATCCCCCATGTTGTGCAAAAAAGCGGTTAGCTCCTTCGGTCCTCCGATCGTTGTCAGA
AGTAAGTTGGCCGCAGTGTTATCACTCATGGTTATGGCAGCACTGCATAATTCTCTTACTGTCATGCCAT
CCGTAAGATGCTTTTCTGTGACTGGTGAGTACTCAACCAAGTCATTCTGAGAATAGTGTATGCGGCGACC
GAGTTGCTCTTGCCCGGCGTCAACACGGGATAATACCGCGCCACATAGCAGAACTTTAAAAGTGCTCATC
ATTGGAAAACGTTCTTCGGGGCGAAAACTCTCAAGGATCTTACCGCTGTTGAGATCCAGTTCGATGTAAC
CCACTCGTGCACCCAACTGATCTTCAGCATCTTTTACTTTCACCAGCGTTTCTGGGTGAGCAAAAACAGG
AAGGCAAAATGCCGCAAAAAAGGGAATAAGGGCGACACGGAAATGTTGAATACTCATACTCTTCCTTTTT
CAATATTATTGAAGCATTTATCAGGGTTATTGTCTCATGAGCGGATACATATTTGAATGTATTTAGAAAA
ATAAACAAATAGGGGTTCCGCGCACATTTCCCCGAAAAGTGCCACCTGACGTCTAAGAAACCATTATTAT
CATGACATTAACCTATAAAAATAGGCGTATCACGAGGCCCTTTCGT
